>Addgene plasmid #51970 | Nano-lantern/pcDNA3 | addgene full sequence | sequence record 140111 | Addgene NGS Result
GACGGATCGGGAGATCTCCCGATCCCCTATGGTGCACTCTCAGTACAATCTGCTCTGATGCCGCATAGTT
AAGCCAGTATCTGCTCCCTGCTTGTGTGTTGGAGGTCGCTGAGTAGTGCGCGAGCAAAATTTAAGCTACA
ACAAGGCAAGGCTTGACCGACAATTGCATGAAGAATCTGCTTAGGGTTAGGCGTTTTGCGCTGCTTCGCG
ATGTACGGGCCAGATATACGCGTTGACATTGATTATTGACTAGTTATTAATAGTAATCAATTACGGGGTC
ATTAGTTCATAGCCCATATATGGAGTTCCGCGTTACATAACTTACGGTAAATGGCCCGCCTGGCTGACCG
CCCAACGACCCCCGCCCATTGACGTCAATAATGACGTATGTTCCCATAGTAACGCCAATAGGGACTTTCC
ATTGACGTCAATGGGTGGAGTATTTACGGTAAACTGCCCACTTGGCAGTACATCAAGTGTATCATATGCC
AAGTACGCCCCCTATTGACGTCAATGACGGTAAATGGCCCGCCTGGCATTATGCCCAGTACATGACCTTA
TGGGACTTTCCTACTTGGCAGTACATCTACGTATTAGTCATCGCTATTACCATGGTGATGCGGTTTTGGC
AGTACATCAATGGGCGTGGATAGCGGTTTGACTCACGGGGATTTCCAAGTCTCCACCCCATTGACGTCAA
TGGGAGTTTGTTTTGGCACCAAAATCAACGGGACTTTCCAAAATGTCGTAACAACTCCGCCCCATTGACG
CAAATGGGCGGTAGGCGTGTACGGTGGGAGGTCTATATAAGCAGAGCTCTCTGGCTAACTAGAGAACCCA
CTGCTTACTGGCTTATCGAAATTAATACGACTCACTATAGGGAGACCCAAGCTTGGTACCGAGCTCGGAT
CCGATGGTGAGCAAGGGCGAGGAGCTGTTCACCGGGGTGGTGCCCATCCTGGTCGAGCTGGACGGCGACG
TAAACGGCCACAAGTTCAGCGTGTCCGGCGAGGGCGAGGGCGATGCCACCTACGGCAAGCTGACCCTGAA
GCTGATCTGCACCACCGGCAAGCTGCCCGTGCCCTGGCCCACCCTCGTGACCACCCTGGGCTACGGCCTG
CAGTGCTTCGCCCGCTACCCCGACCACATGAAGCAGCACGACTTCTTCAAGTCCGCCATGCCCGAAGGCT
ACGTCCAGGAGCGCACCATCTTCTTCAAGGACGACGGCAACTACAAGACCCGCGCCGAGGTGAAGTTCGA
GGGCGACACCCTGGTGAACCGCATCGAGCTGAAGGGCATCGACTTCAAGGAGGACGGCAACATCCTGGGG
CACAAGCTGGAGTACAACTACAACAGCCACAACGTCTATATCACCGCCGACAAGCAGAAGAACGGCATCA
AGGCCAACTTCAAGATCCGCCACAACATCGAGGACGGCGGCGTGCAGCTCGCCGACCACTACCAGCAGAA
CACCCCCATCGGCGACGGCCCCGTGCTGCTGCCCGACAACCACTACCTGAGCTACCAGTCCAAGCTGAGC
AAAGACCCCAACGAGAAGCGCGATCACATGGTCCTGCTGGAGTTCGTGACCGCCGCCGGGGGTACCAAGG
TGTACGACCCCGAGCAGAGGAAGAGGATGATCACCGGCCCCCAGTGGTGGGCCAGGTGCAAGCAGATGAA
CGTGCTGGACAGCTTCATCAACTACTACGACAGCGAGAAGCACGCCGAGAACGCCGTGATCTTCCTGCAC
GGCAACGCCACTAGCAGCTACCTGTGGAGGCACGTGGTGCCCCACATCGAGCCCGTGGCCAGGTGCATCA
TCCCCGATCTGATCGGCATGGGCAAGAGCGGCAAGAGCGGCAACGGCAGCTACAGGCTGCTGGACCACTA
CAAGTACCTGACCGCCTGGTTCGAGCTTCTGAACCTGCCCAAGAAGATCATCTTCGTGGGCCACGACTGG
GGCGCCGCCCTGGCCTTCCACTACGCCTACGAGCACCAGGACAGGATCAAGGCCATCGTGCACATGGAGA
GCGTGGTGGACGTGATCGAGAGCTGGGACGAGTGGCCAGACATCGAGGAGGACATCGCCCTGATCAAGAG
CGAGGAGGGCGAGAAGATGGTGCTGGAGAACAACTTCTTCGTGGAGACCGTGCTGCCCAGCAAGATCATG
AGAAAGCTGGAGCCCGAGGAGTTCGCCGCCTACCTGGAGCCCTTCAAGGAGAAGGGCGAGGTGAGAAGAC
CCACCCTGAGCTGGCCCAGAGAGATCCCCCTGGTGAAGGGCGGCAAGCCCGACGTGGTGCAGATCGTGAG
AAACTACAACGCCTACCTGAGAGCCAGCGACGACCTGCCCAAGCTGTTCATCGAGGGCGACCCCGGCTTC
TTCAGCAACGCCATCGTGGAGGGCGCCAAGAAGTTCCCCAACACCGAGTTCGTGAAGGTGAAGGGCCTGC
ACTTCCTCCAGGAGGACGCCCCCGACGAGATGGGCAAGTACATCAAGAGCTTCGTGGAGAGAGTGCTGAA
GAACGAGCAGTAAGAATTCTGCAGATATCCATCACACTGGCGGCCGCTCGAGCATGCATCTAGAGGGCCC
TATTCTATAGTGTCACCTAAATGCTAGAGCTCGCTGATCAGCCTCGACTGTGCCTTCTAGTTGCCAGCCA
TCTGTTGTTTGCCCCTCCCCCGTGCCTTCCTTGACCCTGGAAGGTGCCACTCCCACTGTCCTTTCCTAAT
AAAATGAGGAAATTGCATCGCATTGTCTGAGTAGGTGTCATTCTATTCTGGGGGGTGGGGTGGGGCAGGA
CAGCAAGGGGGAGGATTGGGAAGACAATAGCAGGCATGCTGGGGATGCGGTGGGCTCTATGGCTTCTGAG
GCGGAAAGAACCAGCTGGGGCTCTAGGGGGTATCCCC
[124 nt withheld, positions 2908-3031]
C
[91 nt withheld, positions 3033-3123]
A
[49 nt withheld, positions 3125-3173]
CCTTTGACGTTGGAGTCCACGTTCTTT
[37 nt withheld, positions 3201-3237]
ACCCTATCTCGGTCTATTCTTTTGATTTATAAGGGATTTTGCCGATTTCGGCCTATTGGTTAAAAAATGA
GCTGATTTAACAAAAATTTAACGCGAATTAATTCTGTGGAATGTGTGTCAGTTAGGGTGTGGAAAGTCCC
CAGGCTCCCCAGCAGGCAGAAGTATGCAAAGCATGCATCTCAATTAGTCAGCAACCAGGTGTGGAAAGTC
CCCAGGCTCCCCAGCAGGCAGAAGTATGCAAAGCATGCATCTCAATTAGTCAGCAACCATAGTCCCGCCC
CTAACTCCGCCCATCCCGCCCCTAACTCCGCCCAGTTCCGCCCATTCTCCGCCCCATGGCTGACTAATTT
TTTTTATTTATGCAGAGGCCGAGGCCGCCTCTGCCTCTGAGCTATTCCAGAAGTAGTGAGGAGGCTTTTT
TGGAGGCCTAGGCTTTTGCAAAAAGCTCCCGGGAGCTTGTATATCCATTTTCGGATCTGATCAAGAGACA
GGATGAGGATCGTTTCGCATGATTGAACAAGATGGATTGCACGCAGGTTCTCCGGCCGCTTGGGTGGAGA
GGCTATTCGGCTATGACTGGGCACAACAGACAATCGGCTGCTCTGATGCCGCCGTGTTCCGGCTGTCAGC
GCAGGGGCGCCCGGTTCTTTTTGTCAAGACCGACCTGTCCGGTGCCCTGAATGAACTGCAGGACGAGGCA
GCGCGGCTATCGTGGCTGGCCACGACGGGCGTTCCTTGCGCAGCTGTGCTCGACGTTGTCACTGAAGCGG
GAAGGGACTGGCTGCTATTGGGCGAAGTGCCGGGGCAGGATCTCCTGTCATCTCACCTTGCTCCTGCCGA
GAAAGTATCCATCATGGCTGATGCAATGCGGCGGCTGCATACGCTTGATCCGGCTACCTGCCCATTCGAC
CACCAAGCGAAACATCGCATCGAGCGAGCACGTACTCGGATGGAAGCCGGTCTTGTCGATCAGGATGATC
TGGACGAAGAGCATCAGGGGCTCGCGCCAGCCGAACTGTTCGCCAGGCTCAAGGCGCGCATGCCCGACGG
CGAGGATCTCGTCGTGACCCATGGCGATGCCTGCTTGCCGAATATCATGGTGGAAAATGGCCGCTTTTCT
GGATTCATCGACTGTGGCCGGCTGGGTGTGGCGGACCGCTATCAGGACATAGCGTTGGCTACCCGTGATA
TTGCTGAAGAGCTTGGCGGCGAATGGGCTGACCGCTTCCTCGTGCTTTACGGTATCGCCGCTCCCGATTC
GCAGCGCATCGCCTTCTATCGCCTTCTTGACGAGTTCTTCTGAGCGGGACTCTGGGGTTCGAAATGACCG
ACCAAGCGACGCCCAACCTGCCATCACGAGATTTCGATTCCACCGCCGCCTTCTATGAAAGGTTGGGCTT
CGGAATCGTTTTCCGGGACGCCGGCTGGATGATCCTCCAGCGCGGGGATCTCATGCTGGAGTTCTTCGCC
CACCCCAACTTGTTTATTGCAGCTTATAATGGTTACAAATAAAGCAATAGCATCACAAATTTCACAAATA
AAGCATTTTTTTCACTGCATTCTAGTTGTGGTTTGTCCAAACTCATCAATGTATCTTATCATGTCTGTAT
ACCGTCGACCTCTAGCTAGAGCTTGGCGTAATCATGGTCATAGCTGTTTCCTGTGTGAAATTGTTATCCG
CTCACAATTCCACACAACATACGAGCCGGAAGCATAAAGTGTAAAGCCTGGGGTGCCTAATGAGTGAGCT
AACTCACATTAATTGCGTTGCGCTCACTGCCCGCTTTCCAGTCGGGAAACCTGTCGTGCCAGCTGCATTA
ATGAATCGGCCAACGCGCGGGGAGAGGCGGTTTGCGTATTGGGCGCTCTTCCGCTTCCTCGCTCACTGAC
TCGCTGCGCTCGGTCGTTCGGCTGCGGCGAGCGGTATCAGCTCACTCAAAGGCGGTAATACGGTTATCCA
CAGAATCAGGGGATAACGCAGGAAAGAACATGTGAGCAAAAGGCCAGCAAAAGGCCAGGAACCGTAAAAA
GGCCGCGTTGCTGGCGTTTTTCCATAGGCTCCGCCCCCCTGACGAGCATCACAAAAATCGACGCTCAAGT
CAGAGGTGGCGAAACCCGACAGGACTATAAAGATACCAGGCGTTTCCCCCTGGAAGCTCCCTCGTGCGCT
CTCCTGTTCCGACCCTGCCGCTTACCGGATACCTGTCCGCCTTTCTCCCTTCGGGAAGCGTGGCGCTTTC
TCATAGCTCACGCTGTAGGTATCTCAGTTCGGTGTAGGTCGTTCGCTCCAAGCTGGGCTGTGTGCACGAA
CCCCCCGTTCAGCCCGACCGCTGCGCCTTATCCGGTAACTATCGTCTTGAGTCCAACCCGGTAAGACACG
ACTTATCGCCACTGGCAGCAGCCACTGGTAACAGGATTAGCAGAGCGAGGTATGTAGGCGGTGCTACAGA
GTTCTTGAAGTGGTGGCCTAACTACGGCTACACTAGAAGAACAGTATTTGGTATCTGCGCTCTGCTGAAG
CCAGTTACCTTCGGAAAAAGAGTTGGTAGCTCTTGATCCGGCAAACAAACCACCGCTGGTAGCGGTGGTT
TTTTTGTTTGCAAGCAGCAGATTACGCGCAGAAAAAAAGGATCTCAAGAAGATCCTTTGATCTTTTCTAC
GGGGTCTGACGCTCAGTGGAACGAAAACTCACGTTAAGGGATTTTGGTCATGAGATTATCAAAAAGGATC
TTCACCTAGATCCTTTTAAATTAAAAATGAAGTTTTAAATCAATCTAAAGTATATATGAGTAAACTTGGT
CTGACAGTTACCAATGCTTAATCAGTGAGGCACCTATCTCAGCGATCTGTCTATTTCGTTCATCCATAGT
TGCCTGACTCCCCGTCGTGTAGATAACTACGATACGGGAGGGCTTACCATCTGGCCCCAGTGCTGCAATG
ATACCGCGAGACCCACGCTCACCGGCTCCAGATTTATCAGCAATAAACCAGCCAGCCGGAAGGGCCGAGC
GCAGAAGTGGTCCTGCAACTTTATCCGCCTCCATCCAGTCTATTAATTGTTGCCGGGAAGCTAGAGTAAG
TAGTTCGCCAGTTAATAGTTTGCGCAACGTTGTTGCCATTGCTACAGGCATCGTGGTGTCACGCTCGTCG
TTTGGTATGGCTTCATTCAGCTCCGGTTCCCAACGATCAAGGCGAGTTACATGATCCCCCATGTTGTGCA
AAAAAGCGGTTAGCTCCTTCGGTCCTCCGATCGTTGTCAGAAGTAAGTTGGCCGCAGTGTTATCACTCAT
GGTTATGGCAGCACTGCATAATTCTCTTACTGTCATGCCATCCGTAAGATGCTTTTCTGTGACTGGTGAG
TACTCAACCAAGTCATTCTGAGAATAGTGTATGCGGCGACCGAGTTGCTCTTGCCCGGCGTCAATACGGG
ATAATACCGCGCCACATAGCAGAACTTTAAAAGTGCTCATCATTGGAAAACGTTCTTCGGGGCGAAAACT
CTCAAGGATCTTACCGCTGTTGAGATCCAGTTCGATGTAACCCACTCGTGCACCCAACTGATCTTCAGCA
TCTTTTACTTTCACCAGCGTTTCTGGGTGAGCAAAAACAGGAAGGCAAAATGCCGCAAAAAAGGGAATAA
GGGCGACACGGAAATGTTGAATACTCATACTCTTCCTTTTTCAATATTATTGAAGCATTTATCAGGGTTA
TTGTCTCATGAGCGGATACATATTTGAATGTATTTAGAAAAATAAACAAATAGGGGTTCCGCGCACATTT
CCCCGAAAAGTGCCACCTGACGTC
Features (pLannotate 1.2.2; 22 found; start..end, strand, type, name):
     28..80      -  misc_feature   bom (fragment): basis of mobility region from pBR322
    235..614     +  enhancer       CMV enhancer: human cytomegalovirus immediate early enhancer
    615..818     +  promoter       CMV promoter: human cytomegalovirus (CMV) immediate early promoter
    814..847     +  LTR            5' LTR (truncated) (fragment): truncated 5' long terminal repeat (LTR) from HIV-1
    863..881     +  promoter       T7 promoter: promoter for bacteriophage T7 RNA polymerase
    914..1606    +  CDS            mVenus: mVenus is a basic (constitutively fluorescent) yellow fluorescent protein published in 2006, derived from Aequorea victoria. It is reported to be a rapidly-maturing monomer with moderate acid sensitivity.
   1604..2530    +  CDS            LUCI_RENRE: Experimental evidence at protein level: Swiss-Prot protein existence level 1. Upon binding the substrate, the enzyme catalyzes an oxygenation, producing a very short-lived hydroperoxide that cyclizes into a dioxetanone structure, which collapses, releasing a CO(2) molecule. The spontaneous breakdown of the dioxetanone releases the energy (about 50 kcal/mole) that is necessary to generate the excited state of the coelenteramide product, which is the singlet form of the monoanion. In vivo the product undergoes the process of nonradiative energy transfer to an accessory protein, a green fluoresce
   2594..2612    -  promoter       SP6 promoter: promoter for bacteriophage SP6 RNA polymerase
   2638..2862    +  polyA_signal   bGH poly(A) signal: bovine growth hormone polyadenylation signal
   2866..2887    +  promoter       SV40 promoter (fragment): SV40 enhancer and early promoter
   2908..3336    +  rep_origin     f1 ori (sequence partly withheld): f1 bacteriophage origin of replication; arrow indicates direction of (+) strand synthesis
   3350..3679    +  promoter       SV40 promoter: SV40 enhancer and early promoter
   3746..4537    +  CDS            neo: KKA2_KLEPN - Also known as kan, nptII. Experimental evidence at protein level: Swiss-Prot protein existence level 1. Resistance to kanamycin, neomycin, paromomycin, ribostamycin, butirosin and gentamicin B. From Klebsiella pneumoniae.
   4561..4719    +  CDS            ble (fragment): BLE_KLEPN - Experimental evidence at protein level: Swiss-Prot protein existence level 1. Binding protein with a strong affinity to the bleomycin family of antibiotics. Binds to CL990; an antimitotic-antibiotic compound. From Klebsiella pneumoniae.
   4714..4835    +  polyA_signal   SV40 poly(A) signal: SV40 polyadenylation signal
   4908..4924    -  protein_bind   lac operator: The lac repressor binds to the lac operator to inhibit transcription in E. coli. This inhibition can be relieved by adding lactose or isopropyl-β-D-thiogalactopyranoside (IPTG). lac repressor encoded by lacI
   4932..4962    -  promoter       lac promoter: promoter for the E. coli lac operon
   4977..4998    -  protein_bind   CAP binding site: CAP binding activates transcription in the presence of cAMP. E. coli catabolite activator protein
   5011..5103    -  CDS            lacI (fragment): lac repressor; lacI; The lac repressor binds to the lac operator to inhibit transcription in E. coli. This inhibition can be relieved by adding lactose or isopropyl-β-D-thiogalactopyranoside (IPTG).
   5286..5874    -  rep_origin     ori: high-copy-number ColE1/pMB1/pBR322/pUC origin of replication
   6045..6905    -  CDS            AmpR: β-lactamase; bla; confers resistance to ampicillin, carbenicillin, and related antibiotics
   6906..7010    -  promoter       AmpR promoter: bla
