[The description below was written by a language model from this plasmid's Addgene catalogue record and pLannotate feature annotations shown in this document.]
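Description:
Nano-lantern/pcDNA3 is a mammalian expression plasmid built on the Invitrogen pcDNA3 backbone, about 7.0 kb according to the full sequencing record. It is propagated in E. coli as a high-copy plasmid through a ColE1/pUC-type origin and selected with ampicillin via the β-lactamase gene. The backbone also carries an f1 origin for single-stranded DNA production. A neomycin phosphotransferase cassette, driven by the SV40 enhancer/early promoter and terminated by the SV40 polyadenylation signal, allows G418 selection of stably transfected mammalian cells. Several short annotated fragments (bom, lacI, ble, a truncated HIV-1 LTR match and a partial SV40 promoter) appear to be backbone remnants or incidental similarity hits rather than functional parts.

The payload is a synthetic open reading frame of roughly 1.6 kb, cloned between BamHI and EcoRI sites that both remain intact. It lies downstream of the human CMV immediate-early enhancer and promoter and upstream of the bovine growth hormone polyadenylation signal. T7 and SP6 promoters flank the insert. The feature table shows a Venus-type yellow fluorescent protein coding sequence joined directly to a Renilla luciferase coding sequence. The catalogue entry identifies the luciferase as Rluc8 carrying an S257G substitution. In this chimera the luciferase oxidises its coelenterazine substrate, and the excited-state energy passes non-radiatively to the adjacent fluorescent protein, which then emits the light. This mirrors the natural Renilla luciferase–GFP energy transfer. The plasmid is intended for constitutive expression of this luminescent probe in mammalian cells, for high-speed single-cell and whole-body imaging without excitation light.
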