Addgene plasmid #51970: Nano-lantern/pcDNA3
Purpose: mammalian expression of Nano-lantern, a luminescent protein for high-speed single-cell and whole body imaging
Depositing lab: Takeharu Nagai. Depositing organization: The University of Osaka. Publication: Luminescent proteins for high-speed single-cell and whole-body imaging. Saito K, Chang YF, Horikawa K, Hatsugai N, Higuchi Y, Hashida M, Yoshida Y, Matsuda T, Arai Y, Nagai T. Nat Commun. 2012;3:1262. doi: 10.1038/ncomms2248. PubMed 23232392.
Backbone
  Vector backbone: pcDNA3
  Backbone manufacturer: Invitrogen
  Vector type: Mammalian Expression
Growth in bacteria
  Bacterial resistance: Ampicillin, 100 μg/mL
  Growth temperature: 37°C
  Growth strain: DH5alpha
  Copy number: High Copy
Gene/Insert
  Gene/Insert name: Nano-lantern
  Species: Synthetic
  Insert size (bp): 1600
  Mutation: S257G in Rluc8
  Cloning method: Restriction Enzyme; 5′ cloning site BamHI (not destroyed); 3′ cloning site EcoRI (not destroyed)
  Sequencing primers: 5′ CMV-F; 3′ BGHrev
Terms and licenses: Academic/Nonprofit Terms; Industry Terms: Not Available to Industry
Depositor comments: GenBank accession number: JN859492
How to cite: Nano-lantern/pcDNA3 was a gift from Takeharu Nagai (Addgene plasmid # 51970 ; http://n2t.net/addgene:51970 ; RRID:Addgene_51970)
