>Addgene plasmid #51970 | Nano-lantern/pcDNA3 | depositor partial sequence | sequence record 80009 | insert
GGATCCGATGGTGAGCAAGGGCGAGGAGCTGTTCACCGGGGTGGTGCCCATCCTGGTCGAGCTGGACGGC
GACGTAAACGGCCACAAGTTCAGCGTGTCCGGCGAGGGCGAGGGCGATGCCACCTACGGCAAGCTGACCC
TGAAGCTGATCTGCACCACCGGCAAGCTGCCCGTGCCCTGGCCCACCCTCGTGACCACCCTGGGCTACGG
CCTGCAGTGCTTCGCCCGCTACCCCGACCACATGAAGCAGCACGACTTCTTCAAGTCCGCCATGCCCGAA
GGCTACGTCCAGGAGCGCACCATCTTCTTCAAGGACGACGGCAACTACAAGACCCGCGCCGAGGTGAAGT
TCGAGGGCGACACCCTGGTGAACCGCATCGAGCTGAAGGGCATCGACTTCAAGGAGGACGGCAACATCCT
GGGGCACAAGCTGGAGTACAACTACAACAGCCACAACGTCTATATCACCGCCGACAAGCAGAAGAACGGC
ATCAAGGCCAACTTCAAGATCCGCCACAACATCGAGGACGGCGGCGTGCAGCTCGCCGACCACTACCAGC
AGAACACCCCCATCGGCGACGGCCCCGTGCTGCTGCCCGACAACCACTACCTGAGCTACCAGTCCAAGCT
GAGCAAAGACCCCAACGAGAAGCGCGATCACATGGTCCTGCTGGAGTTCGTGACCGCCGCCGGGGGTACC
AAGGTGTACGACCCCGAGCAGAGGAAGAGGATGATCACCGGCCCCCAGTGGTGGGCCAGGTGCAAGCAGA
TGAACGTGCTGGACAGCTTCATCAACTACTACGACAGCGAGAAGCACGCCGAGAACGCCGTGATCTTCCT
GCACGGCAACGCCACTAGCAGCTACCTGTGGAGGCACGTGGTGCCCCACATCGAGCCCGTGGCCAGGTGC
ATCATCCCCGATCTGATCGGCATGGGCAAGAGCGGCAAGAGCGGCAACGGCAGCTACAGGCTGCTGGACC
ACTACAAGTACCTGACCGCCTGGTTCGAGCTTCTGAACCTGCCCAAGAAGATCATCTTCGTGGGCCACGA
CTGGGGCGCCGCCCTGGCCTTCCACTACGCCTACGAGCACCAGGACAGGATCAAGGCCATCGTGCACATG
GAGAGCGTGGTGGACGTGATCGAGAGCTGGGACGAGTGGCCAGACATCGAGGAGGACATCGCCCTGATCA
AGAGCGAGGAGGGCGAGAAGATGGTGCTGGAGAACAACTTCTTCGTGGAGACCGTGCTGCCCAGCAAGAT
CATGAGAAAGCTGGAGCCCGAGGAGTTCGCCGCCTACCTGGAGCCCTTCAAGGAGAAGGGCGAGGTGAGA
AGACCCACCCTGAGCTGGCCCAGAGAGATCCCCCTGGTGAAGGGCGGCAAGCCCGACGTGGTGCAGATCG
TGAGAAACTACAACGCCTACCTGAGAGCCAGCGACGACCTGCCCAAGCTGTTCATCGAGGGCGACCCCGG
CTTCTTCAGCAACGCCATCGTGGAGGGCGCCAAGAAGTTCCCCAACACCGAGTTCGTGAAGGTGAAGGGC
CTGCACTTCCTCCAGGAGGACGCCCCCGACGAGATGGGCAAGTACATCAAGAGCTTCGTGGAGAGAGTGC
TGAAGAACGAGCAGTAAGAATTC
