>Addgene plasmid #51970 | Nano-lantern/pcDNA3 | addgene partial sequence | sequence record 80876 | CMV-F 5'-CGCAAATGGGCGGTAGGCGTG-3'
TTACTGGCTTATCGAAATTAATACGACTCACTATAGGGAGACCCAAGCTTGGTACCGAGCTCGGATCCGA
TGGTGAGCAAGGGCGAGGAGCTGTTCACCGGGGTGGTGCCCATCCTGGTCGAGCTGGACGGCGACGTAAA
CGGCCACAAGTTCAGCGTGTCCGGCGAGGGCGAGGGCGATGCCACCTACGGCAAGCTGACCCTGAAGCTG
ATCTGCACCACCGGCAAGCTGCCCGTGCCCTGGCCCACCCTCGTGACCACCCTGGGCTACGGCCTGCAGT
GCTTCGCCCGCTACCCCGACCACATGAAGCAGCACGACTTCTTCAAGTCCGCCATGCCCGAAGGCTACGT
CCAGGAGCGCACCATCTTCTTCAAGGACGACGGCAACTACAAGACCCGCGCCGAGGTGAAGTTCGAGGGC
GACACCCTGGTGAACCGCATCGAGCTGAAGGGCATCGACTTCAAGGAGGACGGCAACATCCTGGGGCACA
AGCTGGAGTACAACTACAACAGCCACAACGTCTATATCACCGCCGACAAGCAGAAGAACGGCATCAAGGC
CAACTTCAAGATCCGCCACAACATCGAGGACGGCGGCGTGCAGCTCGCCGACCACTACCAGCAGAACACC
CCCATCGGCGACGGCCCCGTGCTGCTGCCCGACAACCACTACCTGAGCTACCAGTCCAAGCTGAGCAAAG
ACCCCAACGAGAAGCGCGATCACATGGTCCTGCTGGAGTTCGTGACCGCCGCCGGGGGTACCAAGGTGTA
CGACCCCGAGCAGAGGAAGAGGATGATCACCGGCCCCCAGTGGTGGGCCAGGTGCAAGCAGATGAACGTG
CTGGACAGCTTCATCAACTACTACGACAGC
