>Addgene plasmid #51970 | Nano-lantern/pcDNA3 | addgene partial sequence | sequence record 81396 | EGFP-C 5'-CATGGTCCTGCTGGAGTTCGTG-3'
CCGAGCAGAGGAAGAGGATGATCACCGGCCCCCAGTGGTGGGCCAGGTGCAAGCAGATGAACGTGCTGGA
CAGCTTCATCAACTACTACGACAGCGAGAAGCACGCCGAGAACGCCGTGATCTTCCTGCACGGCAACGCC
ACTAGCAGCTACCTGTGGAGGCACGTGGTGCCCCACATCGAGCCCGTGGCCAGGTGCATCATCCCCGATC
TGATCGGCATGGGCAAGAGCGGCAAGAGCGGCAACGGCAGCTACAGGCTGCTGGACCACTACAAGTACCT
GACCGCCTGGTTCGAGCTTCTGAACCTGCCCAAGAAGATCATCTTCGTGGGCCACGACTGGGGCGCCGCC
CTGGCCTTCCACTACGCCTACGAGCACCAGGACAGGATCAAGGCCATCGTGCACATGGAGAGCGTGGTGG
ACGTGATCGAGAGCTGGGACGAGTGGCCAGACATCGAGGAGGACATCGCCCTGATCAAGAGCGAGGAGGG
CGAGAAGATGGTGCTGGAGAACAACTTCTTCGTGGAGACCGTGCTGCCCAGCAAGATCATGAGAAAGCTG
GAGCCCGAGGAGTTCGCCGCCTACCTGGAGCCCTTCAAGGAGAAGGGCGAGGTGAGAAGACCCACCCTGA
GCTGGCCCAGAGAGATCCCCCTGGTGAAGGGCGGCAAGCCCGACGTGGTGCAGATCGTGAGAAACTACAA
CGCCTACCTGAGAGCCAGCGACGACCTGCCCAAGCTGTTCATCGAGGGCGACCCCGGCTTCTTCAGCAAC
GCCATCGTGGAGGGCGCCAAGAAGTTCCCCAACACCGAGTTCGTGAAGGTGAAGGGCCTGCACTTCCTCC
AGGAGGACGCCCCCGACGAGATGGGCAAGTACATCAAGAGCTTCGTGG
