>Addgene plasmid #51970 | Nano-lantern/pcDNA3 | addgene partial sequence | sequence record 82080 | BGH-rev 5'-TAGAAGGCACAGTCGAGG-3'
ATAGGGCCCTCTAGATGCATGCTCGAGCGGCCGCCAGTGTGATGGATATCTGCAGAATTCTTACTGCTCG
TTCTTCAGCACTCTCTCCACGAAGCTCTTGATGTACTTGCCCATCTCGTCGGGGGCGTCCTCCTGGAGGA
AGTGCAGGCCCTTCACCTTCACGAACTCGGTGTTGGGGAACTTCTTGGCGCCCTCCACGATGGCGTTGCT
GAAGAAGCCGGGGTCGCCCTCGATGAACAGCTTGGGCAGGTCGTCGCTGGCTCTCAGGTAGGCGTTGTAG
TTTCTCACGATCTGCACCACGTCGGGCTTGCCGCCCTTCACCAGGGGGATCTCTCTGGGCCAGCTCAGGG
TGGGTCTTCTCACCTCGCCCTTCTCCTTGAAGGGCTCCAGGTAGGCGGCGAACTCCTCGGGCTCCAGCTT
TCTCATGATCTTGCTGGGCAGCACGGTCTCCACGAAGAAGTTGTTCTCCAGCACCATCTTCTCGCCCTCC
TCGCTCTTGATCAGGGCGATGTCCTCCTCGATGTCTGGCCACTCGTCCCAGCTCTCGATCACGTCCACCA
CGCTCTCCATGTGCACGATGGCCTTGATCCTGTCCTGGTGCTCGTAGGCGTAGTGGAAGGCCAGGGCGGC
GCCCCAGTCGTGGCCCACGAAGATGATCTTCTTGGGCAGGTTCAGAAGCTCGAACCAGGCGGTCAGGTAC
TTGTAGTGGTCCAGCAGCCTGTAGCTGCCGTTGCCGCTCTTGCCGCTCTTGCCCATGCCGATCAGATCGG
GGATGATGCACCTGGCCACGGGCTCGATGTGGGGCACCACGTGCCTCCACAGGTAGCTGCTAGTGGCGTT
GCCGTGCAGGAAGATCACGGCGTTCTCGGCGTGCTTCTCGCTGTCGT
